>Addgene plasmid #38750 | Kek1 (Lip1) clone #1 | addgene partial sequence | sequence record 53195 | T7 5'-TAATACGACTCACTATAGGG-3'
CATTCGTTTTTTTTTTTTTTCTAACCGAACAACGAAGAAATTACACACACACATGCACACACATAGTCAC
ATACATATTCATATATATGTGTATATATTCATATTTATAGATTTAGTTACATTCACATGGTTGGTTTTCC
ATATATGTATTTTTGGGTTATTTTTACGTTATGCGGGGAGTTGAGAGTTTGTCATGTTATTCAAAGAAAG
AATGCTGTACATATCCTATTTTAAATTAGTTTAAGTTTACAATTAGTTTAGTTTAGTTTAGTTAGTTGAG
TTACTTGCCAAGTATACTTTAGTGTAGTGCAGTTGATTTCGTTTTAGCTTTCTCTTTGCTTTGGGCAATT
ATTATCTTCATTCGCATTATCTTTTTGTCAGACACTATCACAAACAGTTCGCTTGCACAATAATCGCTGC
TCGCCTAGGACCCCGGAGCTATCTATCAGTGTTATACCTAAAAGAGCTACCTCCCATCCGTCGCTACACC
TTATTTGTTTTTTTTTTATTTTTTATTTGTATATCTCTTGTTTAGTTGTGTTAAGTTTAGTCAGTTCTTG
GTTTGGTTTCCTCGCCGTTCCTTCCGCCGAGAAGCGCTGCGCTTACACATCCGTGCCGCATCCTTCCTGG
TATCCCTCGTCCGGCGAATTCCGGCTGCTGCTGATCAGGGCCCTTTTCAGCGCCGTCACGGGTGGCAGGA
CGGGCACACCGCCCTTTTGCCACACCCGTATCGTCTTGGCGTTAATTGGCTGCCCGTTGGGCAGGATGGA
GCAGGAGGAACTGGAGGTGCTGGGATTTGCCGCCTGGTT
