[The description below was written by a language model from this plasmid's Addgene catalogue record.]
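Description:
Kek1 (Lip1) clone #1 is a bacterial plasmid carrying the Drosophila melanogaster kekkon 1 gene (kek1, also recorded as NB1) in the pNB40 backbone. pNB40 is generally known as a vector used for building Drosophila cDNA libraries, so this clone most likely represents a cDNA isolated from such a library. However, the record does not say so explicitly, nor does it say whether the insert is full length. The plasmid is selected in E. coli with ampicillin. Its copy number is listed as unknown, and the origin of replication is not described. No feature table or map accompanies the entry, so the record does not state promoters flanking the insert, cloning sites, insert size, orientation, or any tags or fusions.

The kekkon genes encode proteins that belong to both the leucine-rich repeat and immunoglobulin superfamilies and are expressed in the fly central nervous system, according to the title of the associated publication. The insert is linked to a GenBank sequence entry for kek1, and the gene has many synonyms (Kek-1, CG12283 and others). The "Lip1" in the plasmid name is not explained in the record.

No intended use is stated. A clone of this kind would typically serve as a source of kek1 sequence for subcloning into expression or transgenesis vectors, for sequence analysis, or as a template for hybridisation probes to examine kek1 expression. The entry restricts distribution to academic and nonprofit users.
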