Addgene plasmid #38750: Kek1 (Lip1) clone #1
Depositing lab: Norbert Perrimon. Depositing organization: Harvard Medical School. Publication: The Drosophila kekkon genes: novel members of both the leucine-rich repeat and immunoglobulin superfamilies expressed in the CNS. Musacchio M, Perrimon N. Dev Biol. 1996 Aug 25;178(1):63-76. 10.1006/dbio.1996.0198 PubMed 8812109.
Backbone
  Vector backbone: pNB40
Growth in bacteria
  Bacterial resistance: Ampicillin, 100 μg/mL
  Growth temperature: 37°C
  Growth strain: DH5alpha
  Copy number: Unknown
Gene/Insert
  Gene/Insert name: Kek1 (alt name: NB1)
  Species: D. melanogaster (fly)
  GenBank ID: U42767
  Entrez Gene: kek1 (a.k.a. Dmel_CG12283, BEST:GM02380, CG12283, CT18186, Dmel\CG12283, Dmkek1, GM02380, KEK1, Kek, Kek-1, Kek1, NB1, SD01674, kek, kek-1, kekon, l(2)01433, n(2)k07332, uns)
Terms and licenses: Academic/Nonprofit Terms; Industry Terms: Not Available to Industry
Depositor comments: Perrimon Lab plasmid #47
How to cite: Kek1 (Lip1) clone #1 was a gift from Norbert Perrimon (Addgene plasmid # 38750 ; http://n2t.net/addgene:38750 ; RRID:Addgene_38750)
